>Addgene plasmid #74261 | pCMV6-XL4 ASXL1 (p.Y591X) 3x FLAG | addgene partial sequence | sequence record 169386 | CMV-F 5'-CGCAAATGGGCGGTAGGCGTG-3'
AGCTCGTTTAGTGAACCGTCAGAATTTTGTAATACGACTCACTATAGGGCGGCCGCGAATTCATGAAGGA
CAAACAGAAGAAGAAGAAGGAGCGCACGTGGGCCGAGGCCGCGCGCCTGGTATTAGAAAACTACTCGGAT
GCTCCAATGACACCAAAACAGATTCTGCAGGTCATAGAGGCAGAAGGACTAAAGGAAATGAGAAGTGGGA
CTTCCCCTCTCGCATGCCTCAATGCTATGCTACATTCCAATTCAAGAGGAGGAGAGGGGTTGTTTTATAA
ACTGCCTGGCCGAATCAGCCTTTTCACGCTCAAGAAGGATGCCCTGCAGTGGTCTCGCCATCCAGCTACA
GTGGAGGGAGAGGAGCCAGAGGACACGGCTGATGTGGAGAGCTGTGGGTCTAATGAAGCCAGCACTGTGA
GTGGTGAAAACGATGTATCTCTTGATGAAACATCTTCGAACGCATCCTGTTCTACAGAATCTCAGAGTCG
ACCTCTTTCCAATCCCAGGGACAGCTACAGAGCTTCCTCACAGGCGAACAAACAAAAGAAAAAGACTGGG
GTGATGCTGCCTCGAGTTGTCCTGACTCCTCTGAAGGTAAACGGGGCCCACGTGGAATCTGCATCAGGGT
TCTCGGGCTGCCACGCCGATGGCGAGAGCGGCAGCCCGTCCAGCAGCAGCAGCGGCTCTCTGGCCCTGGG
CAGCGCTGCTATTCGTGGCCAGGCCGAGGTCACCCAGGACCCTGCCCCGCTCCTGAGAGGCTTCCGGAAG
CCAGCCACAGGTCAAATGAAGCGCAACAGAGGGGAAGAAATAGATTTTGAGACACCTGGGTCCATTCTTG
TCAACACCAACCTCCGTGCCCTGATCAACTCTCGGACCTTCCATGCCTTACCATCACACTTCCAGCAGCA
GCTCCTCTTCCTCCTGCCTGAAGTAGACAGACAGGTGGGGACGGATGG
