>Addgene plasmid #74261 | pCMV6-XL4 ASXL1 (p.Y591X) 3x FLAG | addgene partial sequence | sequence record 169387 | hGH-PA-R 5'-CCAGCTTGGTTCCCAATAGA-3'
ACTTGCCCCTTGCTCCATACCACCCCCCTCCACCCCATAATATTATAGAAGGACACCTAGTCAGACAAAA
TGATGCAACTTAATTTTATTAGGACAAGGCTGGTGGGCACTGGAGTGGCAACTTCCAGGGCCAGGAGAGG
CACTGGGGAGGGGTCACAGGGATGCCACCCGGGATCTGTTCAGGAAACAGCTATGACCGCGGCCGCAATC
TAGAGTCGACAAGCTTGATATCGGTACCAGATCTGAATTCTTATCATTTATCATCATCATCTTTATAATC
GATGTCGTGGTCCTTGTAGTCGCCGTCGTGGTCCTTGTAGTCGTAAGTGGGCTGACCTTTAACCACCCAG
GGTGGTTTGATACGTGAAAGTTGAATCCGGATGGGCGGGACTTTGGGCTCCTCTTTAGTGGGCTGTGGCT
TTTCGGTGTGAACACTTTCAATTGTGTTACGAAAGGACTGACGATCTTCAAGCCGGGGCTTCTTTTCGGG
AAAGGATGCAGAGGCCGCCTGCTCAAAGGATTTCCTCTTCTGATCCTTGGGTTCCTGATCCACAGTTTCC
TGAGGCAGGCTAGGAATCCTGTCTGGAGATGCAGAGGCACGTGCCAAGTTGTCTGGCTCAGCCTGGATCC
GAGAAGCCACAGACTCAACTGGGAACTCGGGACCCTCCAGGTCGGGTGCTGCAGAGGATGTGCCTGGCAG
ATGGGGACTGCTCAGCCCTGCTGGGTCAGTCTTAGCCTCCCCATCCTTGTAGAGGGGAACATCTGAGGCC
ACAGATTTTGCATCCTTAGCAACCCCTGCTTGTTCTGACTCCTGTTTTTTGTACAGATTCCTTCTGGCTC
TGGTTCGGAGATCTGGCCGAGAGCGTTTCTTAAAATGCCCATCTCGCTGTCGGGTGGCTGGACCACGCTG
TATACGCACTGATTCTCCTGGGACACACAAGCCACTTTTGATTTCAGCCTCCTCCTGG
