[The description below was written by a language model from this plasmid's Addgene catalogue record.]
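Description:
pCMV6-XL4 ASXL1 (p.Y591X) 3x FLAG is a mammalian expression plasmid built on the commercial pCMV6-XL4 backbone, about 8.6 kb in total, of which roughly 1.8 kb is insert. It is maintained in bacteria as a high-copy plasmid under ampicillin selection. The record does not list a mammalian selection marker or give a feature table, so details of the origin of replication and other backbone elements are not documented here. The naming of the 3′ sequencing primer does suggest that a human growth hormone polyadenylation signal lies downstream of the cloning site.

The payload is a truncated human ASXL1 (additional sex combs like 1, a transcriptional regulator) coding sequence carrying the p.Y591X mutation, meaning the protein ends before residue 591 and lacks the remaining C-terminal portion. Expression is driven by the CMV promoter, a strong constitutive promoter suited to transient transfection of mammalian cells. A 3x FLAG epitope is fused to the C-terminus of the truncated protein, which allows detection by immunoblotting or immunofluorescence and recovery by anti-FLAG immunoprecipitation. The insert was placed between NotI and EcoRI sites by restriction cloning, though it is not recorded whether those sites survive.

The construct models a cancer-associated ASXL1 truncation. According to the associated work, it was made to examine whether such mutations act as gain-of-function alleles in the context of the ASXL1-BAP1 complex. This makes it useful for comparing the activity and interactions of truncated ASXL1 in cultured mammalian cells.
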