Addgene plasmid #74261: pCMV6-XL4 ASXL1 (p.Y591X) 3x FLAG
Purpose: Cancer-associated ASXL1 truncation mutant in mammalian expression vector
Depositing lab: Anjana Rao. Depositing organization: La Jolla Institute for Immunology. Publication: Cancer-associated ASXL1 mutations may act as gain-of-function mutations of the ASXL1-BAP1 complex. Balasubramani A, Larjo A, Bassein JA, Chang X, Hastie RB, Togher SM, Lahdesmaki H, Rao A. Nat Commun. 2015 Jun 22;6:7307. doi: 10.1038/ncomms8307. PubMed 26095772.
Backbone
  Vector backbone: pCMV6-XL4
  Backbone manufacturer: Origene
  Backbone size w/o insert (bp): 6800
  Total vector size (bp): 8600
  Vector type: Mammalian Expression
Growth in bacteria
  Bacterial resistance: Ampicillin, 100 μg/mL
  Growth temperature: 37°C
  Growth strain: NEB Stable
  Copy number: High Copy
Gene/Insert
  Gene/Insert name: ASXL1 (alt name: additional sex combs like 1, transcriptional regulator)
  Species: H. sapiens (human)
  Insert size (bp): 1800
  Mutation: p.Y591X truncation
  Entrez Gene: ASXL1 (a.k.a. BOPS, MDS)
  Promoter: CMV
  Tag / fusion protein: 3X FLAG (C terminal on insert)
  Cloning method: Restriction Enzyme; 5′ cloning site NotI (unknown if destroyed); 3′ cloning site EcoRI (unknown if destroyed)
  Sequencing primers: 5′ CMV-F; 3′ hGH-pA-R
Terms and licenses: Academic/Nonprofit Terms; Industry Terms: Not Available to Industry
How to cite: pCMV6-XL4 ASXL1 (p.Y591X) 3x FLAG was a gift from Anjana Rao (Addgene plasmid # 74261 ; http://n2t.net/addgene:74261 ; RRID:Addgene_74261)
